Addgene plasmid #29643: pFUT
Depositing lab: Didier Trono. Depositing organization: Swiss Federal Institute of Technology (EPFL). Publication: Inducible gene and shRNA expression in resident hematopoietic stem cells in vivo. Laurenti E, Barde I, Verp S, Offner S, Wilson A, Quenneville S, Wiznerowicz M, Macdonald HR, Trono D, Trumpp A. Stem Cells. 2010 Aug . 28(8):1390-8. 10.1002/stem.460 PubMed 20641037.
Backbone
  Vector backbone: pFUGW
  Backbone size w/o insert (bp): 9555
  Vector type: Mammalian Expression, Lentiviral
Growth in bacteria
  Bacterial resistance: Ampicillin, 100 μg/mL
  Growth temperature: 37°C
  Growth strain: Stbl3
  Growth instructions: Stbl3
  Copy number: Low Copy
Gene/Insert
  Gene/Insert name: tetO
  Species: bacteria
  Insert size (bp): 291
  Cloning method: Restriction Enzyme
  Sequencing primers: 5′ n/a
Terms and licenses: Academic/Nonprofit Terms; Industry Terms: Not Available to Industry
How to cite: pFUT was a gift from Didier Trono (Addgene plasmid # 29643 ; http://n2t.net/addgene:29643 ; RRID:Addgene_29643)
