[The description below was written by a language model from this plasmid's Addgene catalogue record and pLannotate feature annotations shown in this document.]
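Description:
pFUT is an HIV-1-based lentiviral transfer vector derived from pFUGW, in which a small (about 290 bp) bacterial tetO insert has been added to the backbone. It is maintained in E. coli under ampicillin selection (AmpR with its bla promoter) using a ColE1/pUC-type origin. The catalogue lists it as low copy and grown in a recombination-deficient strain, as is usual for plasmids carrying repeated LTRs. The backbone also carries an f1 origin and an SV40/EM7-driven bleomycin/Zeocin resistance cassette with an SV40 poly(A) signal. This cassette lies outside the LTR-flanked region, so it would not be packaged into virus.

The viral genome is transcribed in packaging cells from a CMV enhancer/promoter fused to a truncated 5' LTR. This is followed by the Ψ packaging signal with a gag fragment, the RRE for Rev-dependent nuclear export, and the cPPT/CTS. The internal cassette uses the human ubiquitin C promoter to drive EGFP, with a WPRE downstream to enhance transcript expression. The distinguishing feature is a tetracycline response element with seven tetO copies. It sits just upstream of the truncated 3' LTR, in the position of the U3 region, and is followed by a bGH poly(A) signal. Sequences in this position are normally copied to both ends of the provirus during reverse transcription, so the integrated cassette would be flanked by tetO arrays. These arrays can recruit TetR-based regulators. The vector itself encodes no such regulator, so one would have to be supplied separately. The associated publication concerns inducible gene and shRNA expression in hematopoietic stem cells in vivo, consistent with use as a drug-controllable GFP vector, though the record does not describe the exact regulatory scheme.
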