Features (pLannotate 1.2.2; 32 found; start..end, strand, type, name):
     31..83      -  misc_feature   bom (fragment): basis of mobility region from pBR322
    238..617     +  enhancer       CMV enhancer: human cytomegalovirus immediate early enhancer
    618..817     +  promoter       CMV promoter: human cytomegalovirus (CMV) immediate early promoter
    835..1015    +  LTR            5' LTR (truncated): truncated 5' long terminal repeat (LTR) from HIV-1
   1062..1187    +  misc_feature   HIV-1 Ψ: packaging signal of human immunodeficiency virus type 1
   1171..1534    +  CDS            HIV-1 gag (fragment): gag protein from human immunodeficiency virus 1; gag
   1680..1913    +  misc_feature   RRE: The Rev response element (RRE) of HIV-1 allows for Rev-dependent mRNA export from the nucleus to the cytoplasm.
   2290..2390    +  CDS            Rev (fragment): human immunodeficiency virus 1 (HIV-1) Rev protein; rev; enhances nuclear export of unspliced and incompletely spliced viral mRNAs
   2440..2557    +  misc_feature   cPPT/CTS: central polypurine tract and central termination sequence of HIV-1
   2622..3833    +  promoter       UbC promoter: human ubiquitin C promoter
   3844..3877    -  misc_feature   MCS (fragment): pUC18/19 multiple cloning site
   3887..4606    +  CDS            EGFP: the original enhanced GFP (Yang et al., 1996) mammalian codon-optimized
   4623..4647    +  misc_feature   MCS (fragment): pBluescript multiple cloning site
   4647..5235    +  misc_feature   WPRE: woodchuck hepatitis virus posttranscriptional regulatory element
   5250..5363    +  CDS            nef (fragment): NEF_HV1LA - Experimental evidence at protein level: Swiss-Prot protein existence level 1. Extracellular Nef protein targets CD4(+) T-lymphocytes for apoptosis by interacting with CXCR4 surface receptors. From Human immunodeficiency virus type 1 group M subtype B (isolate Lai) (HIV-1).
   5375..5645    +  protein_bind   tetracycline response element: contains seven copies of the tetracycline operator tetO tetracycline repressor TetR
   5684..5864    +  LTR            5' LTR (truncated): truncated 5' long terminal repeat (LTR) from HIV-1
   5894..6118    +  polyA_signal   bGH poly(A) signal: bovine growth hormone polyadenylation signal
   6122..6143    +  promoter       SV40 promoter (fragment): SV40 enhancer and early promoter
   6164..6592    +  rep_origin     f1 ori (sequence partly withheld): f1 bacteriophage origin of replication; arrow indicates direction of (+) strand synthesis
   6606..6935    +  promoter       SV40 promoter: SV40 enhancer and early promoter
   6983..7030    +  promoter       EM7 promoter: synthetic bacterial promoter&nbsp
   7049..7423    +  CDS            BleoR: antibiotic-binding protein; Sh ble from Streptoalloteichus hindustanus; confers resistance to bleomycin, phleomycin, and Zeocin™
   7433..7558    +  CDS            ble (fragment): BLE_KLEPN - Experimental evidence at protein level: Swiss-Prot protein existence level 1. Binding protein with a strong affinity to the bleomycin family of antibiotics. Binds to CL990; an antimitotic-antibiotic compound. From Klebsiella pneumoniae.
   7553..7674    +  polyA_signal   SV40 poly(A) signal: SV40 polyadenylation signal
   7747..7763    -  protein_bind   lac operator: The lac repressor binds to the lac operator to inhibit transcription in E. coli. This inhibition can be relieved by adding lactose or isopropyl-β-D-thiogalactopyranoside (IPTG). lac repressor encoded by lacI
   7771..7801    -  promoter       lac promoter: promoter for the E. coli lac operon
   7816..7837    -  protein_bind   CAP binding site: CAP binding activates transcription in the presence of cAMP. E. coli catabolite activator protein
   7850..7942    -  CDS            lacI (fragment): lac repressor; lacI; The lac repressor binds to the lac operator to inhibit transcription in E. coli. This inhibition can be relieved by adding lactose or isopropyl-β-D-thiogalactopyranoside (IPTG).
   8125..8713    -  rep_origin     ori: high-copy-number ColE1/pMB1/pBR322/pUC origin of replication
   8884..9744    -  CDS            AmpR: β-lactamase; bla; confers resistance to ampicillin, carbenicillin, and related antibiotics
   9745..9849    -  promoter       AmpR promoter: bla
>Addgene plasmid #29643 | pFUT | depositor full sequence | sequence record 37545 | pFUT sequence 9877 bps
GTCGACGGATCGGGAGATCTCCCGATCCCCTATGGTGCACTCTCAGTACAATCTGCTCTGATGCCGCATA
GTTAAGCCAGTATCTGCTCCCTGCTTGTGTGTTGGAGGTCGCTGAGTAGTGCGCGAGCAAAATTTAAGCT
ACAACAAGGCAAGGCTTGACCGACAATTGCATGAAGAATCTGCTTAGGGTTAGGCGTTTTGCGCTGCTTC
GCGATGTACGGGCCAGATATACGCGTTGACATTGATTATTGACTAGTTATTAATAGTAATCAATTACGGG
GTCATTAGTTCATAGCCCATATATGGAGTTCCGCGTTACATAACTTACGGTAAATGGCCCGCCTGGCTGA
CCGCCCAACGACCCCCGCCCATTGACGTCAATAATGACGTATGTTCCCATAGTAACGCCAATAGGGACTT
TCCATTGACGTCAATGGGTGGAGTATTTACGGTAAACTGCCCACTTGGCAGTACATCAAGTGTATCATAT
GCCAAGTACGCCCCCTATTGACGTCAATGACGGTAAATGGCCCGCCTGGCATTATGCCCAGTACATGACC
TTATGGGACTTTCCTACTTGGCAGTACATCTACGTATTAGTCATCGCTATTACCATGGTGATGCGGTTTT
GGCAGTACATCAATGGGCGTGGATAGCGGTTTGACTCACGGGGATTTCCAAGTCTCCACCCCATTGACGT
CAATGGGAGTTTGTTTTGGCACCAAAATCAACGGGACTTTCCAAAATGTCGTAACAACTCCGCCCCATTG
ACGCAAATGGGCGGTAGGCGTGTACGGTGGGAGGTCTATATAAGCAGCGCGTTTTGCCTGTACTGGGTCT
CTCTGGTTAGACCAGATCTGAGCCTGGGAGCTCTCTGGCTAACTAGGGAACCCACTGCTTAAGCCTCAAT
AAAGCTTGCCTTGAGTGCTTCAAGTAGTGTGTGCCCGTCTGTTGTGTGACTCTGGTAACTAGAGATCCCT
CAGACCCTTTTAGTCAGTGTGGAAAATCTCTAGCAGTGGCGCCCGAACAGGGACTTGAAAGCGAAAGGGA
AACCAGAGGAGCTCTCTCGACGCAGGACTCGGCTTGCTGAAGCGCGCACGGCAAGAGGCGAGGGGCGGCG
ACTGGTGAGTACGCCAAAAATTTTGACTAGCGGAGGCTAGAAGGAGAGAGATGGGTGCGAGAGCGTCAGT
ATTAAGCGGGGGAGAATTAGATCGCGATGGGAAAAAATTCGGTTAAGGCCAGGGGGAAAGAAAAAATATA
AATTAAAACATATAGTATGGGCAAGCAGGGAGCTAGAACGATTCGCAGTTAATCCTGGCCTGTTAGAAAC
ATCAGAAGGCTGTAGACAAATACTGGGACAGCTACAACCATCCCTTCAGACAGGATCAGAAGAACTTAGA
TCATTATATAATACAGTAGCAACCCTCTATTGTGTGCATCAAAGGATAGAGATAAAAGACACCAAGGAAG
CTTTAGACAAGATAGAGGAAGAGCAAAACAAAAGTAAGACCACCGCACAGCAAGCGGCCGCTGATCTTCA
GACCTGGAGGAGGAGATATGAGGGACAATTGGAGAAGTGAATTATATAAATATAAAGTAGTAAAAATTGA
ACCATTAGGAGTAGCACCCACCAAGGCAAAGAGAAGAGTGGTGCAGAGAGAAAAAAGAGCAGTGGGAATA
GGAGCTTTGTTCCTTGGGTTCTTGGGAGCAGCAGGAAGCACTATGGGCGCAGCGTCAATGACGCTGACGG
TACAGGCCAGACAATTATTGTCTGGTATAGTGCAGCAGCAGAACAATTTGCTGAGGGCTATTGAGGCGCA
ACAGCATCTGTTGCAACTCACAGTCTGGGGCATCAAGCAGCTCCAGGCAAGAATCCTGGCTGTGGAAAGA
TACCTAAAGGATCAACAGCTCCTGGGGATTTGGGGTTGCTCTGGAAAACTCATTTGCACCACTGCTGTGC
CTTGGAATGCTAGTTGGAGTAATAAATCTCTGGAACAGATTTGGAATCACACGACCTGGATGGAGTGGGA
CAGAGAAATTAACAATTACACAAGCTTAATACACTCCTTAATTGAAGAATCGCAAAACCAGCAAGAAAAG
AATGAACAAGAATTATTGGAATTAGATAAATGGGCAAGTTTGTGGAATTGGTTTAACATAACAAATTGGC
TGTGGTATATAAAATTATTCATAATGATAGTAGGAGGCTTGGTAGGTTTAAGAATAGTTTTTGCTGTACT
TTCTATAGTGAATAGAGTTAGGCAGGGATATTCACCATTATCGTTTCAGACCCACCTCCCAACCCCGAGG
GGACCCGACAGGCCCGAAGGAATAGAAGAAGAAGGTGGAGAGAGAGACAGAGACAGATCCATTCGATTAG
TGAACGGATCGGCACTGCGTGCGCCAATTCTGCAGACAAATGGCAGTATTCATCCACAATTTTAAAAGAA
AAGGGGGGATTGGGGGGTACAGTGCAGGGGAAAGAATAGTAGACATAATAGCAACAGACATACAAACTAA
AGAATTACAAAAACAAATTACAAAAATTCAAAATTTTCGGGTTTATTACAGGGACAGCAGAGATCCAGTT
TGGTTAATTAACCCGTGTCGGCTCCAGATCTGGCCTCCGCGCCGGGTTTTGGCGCCTCCCGCGGGCGCCC
CCCTCCTCACGGCGAGCGCTGCCACGTCAGACGAAGGGCGCAGCGAGCGTCCTGATCCTTCCGCCCGGAC
GCTCAGGACAGCGGCCCGCTGCTCATAAGACTCGGCCTTAGAACCCCAGTATCAGCAGAAGGACATTTTA
GGACGGGACTTGGGTGACTCTAGGGCACTGGTTTTCTTTCCAGAGAGCGGAACAGGCGAGGAAAAGTAGT
CCCTTCTCGGCGATTCTGCGGAGGGATCTCCGTGGGGCGGTGAACGCCGATGATTATATAAGGACGCGCC
GGGTGTGGCACAGCTAGTTCCGTCGCAGCCGGGATTTGGGTCGCGGTTCTTGTTTGTGGATCGCTGTGAT
CGTCACTTGGTGAGTAGCGGGCTGCTGGGCTGGCCGGGGCTTTCGTGGCCGCCGGGCCGCTCGGTGGGAC
GGAAGCGTGTGGAGAGACCGCCAAGGGCTGTAGTCTGGGTCCGCGAGCAAGGTTGCCCTGAACTGGGGGT
TGGGGGGAGCGCAGCAAAATGGCGGCTGTTCCCGAGTCTTGAATGGAAGACGCTTGTGAGGCGGGCTGTG
AGGTCGTTGAAACAAGGTGGGGGGCATGGTGGGCGGCAAGAACCCAAGGTCTTGAGGCCTTCGCTAATGC
GGGAAAGCTCTTATTCGGGTGAGATGGGCTGGGGCACCATCTGGGGACCCTGACGTGAAGTTTGTCACTG
ACTGGAGAACTCGGTTTGTCGTCTGTTGCGGGGGCGGCAGTTATGGCGGTGCCGTTGGGCAGTGCACCCG
TACCTTTGGGAGCGCGCGCCCTCGTCGTGTCGTGACGTCACCCGTTCTGTTGGCTTATAATGCAGGGTGG
GGCCACCTGCCGGTAGGTGTGCGGTAGGCTTTTCTCCGTCGCAGGACGCAGGGTTCGGGCCTAGGGTAGG
CTCTCCTGAATCGACAGGCGCCGGACCTCTGGTGAGGGGAGGGATAAGTGAGGCGTCAGTTTCTTTGGTC
GGTTTTATGTACCTATCTTCTTAAGTAGCTGAAGCTCCGGTTTTGAACTATGCGCTCGGGGTTGGCGAGT
GTGTTTTGTGAAGTTTTTTAGGCACCTTTTGAAATGTAATCATTTGGGTCAATATGTAATTTTCAGTGTT
AGACTAGTAAATTGTCCGCTAAATTCTGGCCGTTTTTGGCTTTTTTGTTAGACGAAGCTTGGGCTGCAGG
TCGACTCTAGAGGATCCCCGGGTACCGGTCGCCACCATGGTGAGCAAGGGCGAGGAGCTGTTCACCGGGG
TGGTGCCCATCCTGGTCGAGCTGGACGGCGACGTAAACGGCCACAAGTTCAGCGTGTCCGGCGAGGGCGA
GGGCGATGCCACCTACGGCAAGCTGACCCTGAAGTTCATCTGCACCACCGGCAAGCTGCCCGTGCCCTGG
CCCACCCTCGTGACCACCCTGACCTACGGCGTGCAGTGCTTCAGCCGCTACCCCGACCACATGAAGCAGC
ACGACTTCTTCAAGTCCGCCATGCCCGAAGGCTACGTCCAGGAGCGCACCATCTTCTTCAAGGACGACGG
CAACTACAAGACCCGCGCCGAGGTGAAGTTCGAGGGCGACACCCTGGTGAACCGCATCGAGCTGAAGGGC
ATCGACTTCAAGGAGGACGGCAACATCCTGGGGCACAAGCTGGAGTACAACTACAACAGCCACAACGTCT
ATATCATGGCCGACAAGCAGAAGAACGGCATCAAGGTGAACTTCAAGATCCGCCACAACATCGAGGACGG
CAGCGTGCAGCTCGCCGACCACTACCAGCAGAACACCCCCATCGGCGACGGCCCCGTGCTGCTGCCCGAC
AACCACTACCTGAGCACCCAGTCCGCCCTGAGCAAAGACCCCAACGAGAAGCGCGATCACATGGTCCTGC
TGGAGTTCGTGACCGCCGCCGGGATCACTCTCGGCATGGACGAGCTGTACAAGTAAAGCGGCCGCGACTC
TAGAATTCGATATCAAGCTTATCGATAATCAACCTCTGGATTACAAAATTTGTGAAAGATTGACTGGTAT
TCTTAACTATGTTGCTCCTTTTACGCTATGTGGATACGCTGCTTTAATGCCTTTGTATCATGCTATTGCT
TCCCGTATGGCTTTCATTTTCTCCTCCTTGTATAAATCCTGGTTGCTGTCTCTTTATGAGGAGTTGTGGC
CCGTTGTCAGGCAACGTGGCGTGGTGTGCACTGTGTTTGCTGACGCAACCCCCACTGGTTGGGGCATTGC
CACCACCTGTCAGCTCCTTTCCGGGACTTTCGCTTTCCCCCTCCCTATTGCCACGGCGGAACTCATCGCC
GCCTGCCTTGCCCGCTGCTGGACAGGGGCTCGGCTGTTGGGCACTGACAATTCCGTGGTGTTGTCGGGGA
AATCATCGTCCTTTCCTTGGCTGCTCGCCTGTGTTGCCACCTGGATTCTGCGCGGGACGTCCTTCTGCTA
CGTCCCTTCGGCCCTCAATCCAGCGGACCTTCCTTCCCGCGGCCTGCTGCCGGCTCTGCGGCCTCTTCCG
CGTCTTCGCCTTCGCCCTCAGACGAGTCGGATCTCCCTTTGGGCCGCCTCCCCGCATCGATACCGTCGAC
CTCGAGTACCTTTAAGACCAATGACTTACAAGGCAGCTGTAGATCTTAGCCACTTTTTAAAAGAAAAGGG
GGGACTGGAAGGGCTAATTCACTCCCAACGAAGACAAGATCTCGAGTTTACCACTCCCTATCAGTGATAG
AGAAAAGTGAAAGTCGAGTTTACCACTCCCTATCAGTGATAGAGAAAAGTGAAAGTCGAGTTTACCACTC
CCTATCAGTGATAGAGAAAAGTGAAAGTCGAGTTTACCACTCCCTATCAGTGATAGAGAAAAGTGAAAGT
CGAGTTTACCACTCCCTATCAGTGATAGAGAAAAGTGAAAGTCGAGTTTACCACTCCCTATCAGTGATAG
AGAAAAGTGAAAGTCGAGTTTACCACTCCCTATCAGTGATAGAGAAAAGTGAAAGTCGGATCGATCTGCT
TTTTGCTTGTACTGGGTCTCTCTGGTTAGACCAGATCTGAGCCTGGGAGCTCTCTGGCTAACTAGGGAAC
CCACTGCTTAAGCCTCAATAAAGCTTGCCTTGAGTGCTTCAAGTAGTGTGTGCCCGTCTGTTGTGTGACT
CTGGTAACTAGAGATCCCTCAGACCCTTTTAGTCAGTGTGGAAAATCTCTAGCAGCATCTAGAAACCCGC
TGATCAGCCTCGACTGTGCCTTCTAGTTGCCAGCCATCTGTTGTTTGCCCCTCCCCCGTGCCTTCCTTGA
CCCTGGAAGGTGCCACTCCCACTGTCCTTTCCTAATAAAATGAGGAAATTGCATCGCATTGTCTGAGTAG
GTGTCATTCTATTCTGGGGGGTGGGGTGGGGCAGGACAGCAAGGGGGAGGATTGGGAAGACAATAGCAGG
CATGCTGGGGATGCGGTGGGCTCTATGGCTTCTGAGGCGGAAAGAACCAGCTGGGGCTCTAGGGGGTATC
CCC
[124 nt withheld, positions 6164-6287]
C
[91 nt withheld, positions 6289-6379]
A
[49 nt withheld, positions 6381-6429]
CCTTTGACGTTGGAGTCCACGTTCTTT
[37 nt withheld, positions 6457-6493]
ACCCTATCTCGGTCTATTCTTTTGATTTATAAGGGATTTTGCCGATTTCGGCCTATTGGTTAAAAAATGA
GCTGATTTAACAAAAATTTAACGCGAATTAATTCTGTGGAATGTGTGTCAGTTAGGGTGTGGAAAGTCCC
CAGGCTCCCCAGCAGGCAGAAGTATGCAAAGCATGCATCTCAATTAGTCAGCAACCAGGTGTGGAAAGTC
CCCAGGCTCCCCAGCAGGCAGAAGTATGCAAAGCATGCATCTCAATTAGTCAGCAACCATAGTCCCGCCC
CTAACTCCGCCCATCCCGCCCCTAACTCCGCCCAGTTCCGCCCATTCTCCGCCCCATGGCTGACTAATTT
TTTTTATTTATGCAGAGGCCGAGGCCGCCTCTGCCTCTGAGCTATTCCAGAAGTAGTGAGGAGGCTTTTT
TGGAGGCCTAGGCTTTTGCAAAAAGCTCCCGGGAGCTTGTATATCCATTTTCGGATCTGATCAGCACGTG
TTGACAATTAATCATCGGCATAGTATATCGGCATAGTATAATACGACAAGGTGAGGAACTAAACCATGGC
CAAGTTGACCAGTGCCGTTCCGGTGCTCACCGCGCGCGACGTCGCCGGAGCGGTCGAGTTCTGGACCGAC
CGGCTCGGGTTCTCCCGGGACTTCGTGGAGGACGACTTCGCCGGTGTGGTCCGGGACGACGTGACCCTGT
TCATCAGCGCGGTCCAGGACCAGGTGGTGCCGGACAACACCCTGGCCTGGGTGTGGGTGCGCGGCCTGGA
CGAGCTGTACGCCGAGTGGTCGGAGGTCGTGTCCACGAACTTCCGGGACGCCTCCGGGCCGGCCATGACC
GAGATCGGCGAGCAGCCGTGGGGGCGGGAGTTCGCCCTGCGCGACCCGGCCGGCAACTGCGTGCACTTCG
TGGCCGAGGAGCAGGACTGACACGTGCTACGAGATTTCGATTCCACCGCCGCCTTCTATGAAAGGTTGGG
CTTCGGAATCGTTTTCCGGGACGCCGGCTGGATGATCCTCCAGCGCGGGGATCTCATGCTGGAGTTCTTC
GCCCACCCCAACTTGTTTATTGCAGCTTATAATGGTTACAAATAAAGCAATAGCATCACAAATTTCACAA
ATAAAGCATTTTTTTCACTGCATTCTAGTTGTGGTTTGTCCAAACTCATCAATGTATCTTATCATGTCTG
TATACCGTCGACCTCTAGCTAGAGCTTGGCGTAATCATGGTCATAGCTGTTTCCTGTGTGAAATTGTTAT
CCGCTCACAATTCCACACAACATACGAGCCGGAAGCATAAAGTGTAAAGCCTGGGGTGCCTAATGAGTGA
GCTAACTCACATTAATTGCGTTGCGCTCACTGCCCGCTTTCCAGTCGGGAAACCTGTCGTGCCAGCTGCA
TTAATGAATCGGCCAACGCGCGGGGAGAGGCGGTTTGCGTATTGGGCGCTCTTCCGCTTCCTCGCTCACT
GACTCGCTGCGCTCGGTCGTTCGGCTGCGGCGAGCGGTATCAGCTCACTCAAAGGCGGTAATACGGTTAT
CCACAGAATCAGGGGATAACGCAGGAAAGAACATGTGAGCAAAAGGCCAGCAAAAGGCCAGGAACCGTAA
AAAGGCCGCGTTGCTGGCGTTTTTCCATAGGCTCCGCCCCCCTGACGAGCATCACAAAAATCGACGCTCA
AGTCAGAGGTGGCGAAACCCGACAGGACTATAAAGATACCAGGCGTTTCCCCCTGGAAGCTCCCTCGTGC
GCTCTCCTGTTCCGACCCTGCCGCTTACCGGATACCTGTCCGCCTTTCTCCCTTCGGGAAGCGTGGCGCT
TTCTCATAGCTCACGCTGTAGGTATCTCAGTTCGGTGTAGGTCGTTCGCTCCAAGCTGGGCTGTGTGCAC
GAACCCCCCGTTCAGCCCGACCGCTGCGCCTTATCCGGTAACTATCGTCTTGAGTCCAACCCGGTAAGAC
ACGACTTATCGCCACTGGCAGCAGCCACTGGTAACAGGATTAGCAGAGCGAGGTATGTAGGCGGTGCTAC
AGAGTTCTTGAAGTGGTGGCCTAACTACGGCTACACTAGAAGAACAGTATTTGGTATCTGCGCTCTGCTG
AAGCCAGTTACCTTCGGAAAAAGAGTTGGTAGCTCTTGATCCGGCAAACAAACCACCGCTGGTAGCGGTG
GTTTTTTTGTTTGCAAGCAGCAGATTACGCGCAGAAAAAAAGGATCTCAAGAAGATCCTTTGATCTTTTC
TACGGGGTCTGACGCTCAGTGGAACGAAAACTCACGTTAAGGGATTTTGGTCATGAGATTATCAAAAAGG
ATCTTCACCTAGATCCTTTTAAATTAAAAATGAAGTTTTAAATCAATCTAAAGTATATATGAGTAAACTT
GGTCTGACAGTTACCAATGCTTAATCAGTGAGGCACCTATCTCAGCGATCTGTCTATTTCGTTCATCCAT
AGTTGCCTGACTCCCCGTCGTGTAGATAACTACGATACGGGAGGGCTTACCATCTGGCCCCAGTGCTGCA
ATGATACCGCGAGACCCACGCTCACCGGCTCCAGATTTATCAGCAATAAACCAGCCAGCCGGAAGGGCCG
AGCGCAGAAGTGGTCCTGCAACTTTATCCGCCTCCATCCAGTCTATTAATTGTTGCCGGGAAGCTAGAGT
AAGTAGTTCGCCAGTTAATAGTTTGCGCAACGTTGTTGCCATTGCTACAGGCATCGTGGTGTCACGCTCG
TCGTTTGGTATGGCTTCATTCAGCTCCGGTTCCCAACGATCAAGGCGAGTTACATGATCCCCCATGTTGT
GCAAAAAAGCGGTTAGCTCCTTCGGTCCTCCGATCGTTGTCAGAAGTAAGTTGGCCGCAGTGTTATCACT
CATGGTTATGGCAGCACTGCATAATTCTCTTACTGTCATGCCATCCGTAAGATGCTTTTCTGTGACTGGT
GAGTACTCAACCAAGTCATTCTGAGAATAGTGTATGCGGCGACCGAGTTGCTCTTGCCCGGCGTCAATAC
GGGATAATACCGCGCCACATAGCAGAACTTTAAAAGTGCTCATCATTGGAAAACGTTCTTCGGGGCGAAA
ACTCTCAAGGATCTTACCGCTGTTGAGATCCAGTTCGATGTAACCCACTCGTGCACCCAACTGATCTTCA
GCATCTTTTACTTTCACCAGCGTTTCTGGGTGAGCAAAAACAGGAAGGCAAAATGCCGCAAAAAAGGGAA
TAAGGGCGACACGGAAATGTTGAATACTCATACTCTTCCTTTTTCAATATTATTGAAGCATTTATCAGGG
TTATTGTCTCATGAGCGGATACATATTTGAATGTATTTAGAAAAATAAACAAATAGGGGTTCCGCGCACA
TTTCCCCGAAAAGTGCCACCTGAC
