>Addgene plasmid #29643 | pFUT | addgene partial sequence | sequence record 35104 | 29643 with EGFP-N
GCTCCTGCCTTGCTACCATGGTGGCGACCGGTACCCGGGGATCCTCTAGAGTCGACCTGCAGCCCAAGCT
TCGTCTAACAAAAAAGCCAAAAACGGCCAGAATTTAGCGGACAATTTACTAGTCTAACACTGAAAATTAC
ATATTGACCCAAATGATTACATTTCAAAAGGTGCCTAAAAAACTTCACAAAACACACTCGCCAACCCCGA
GCGCATAGTTCAAAACCGGAGCTTCAGCTACTTAAGAAGATAGGTACATAAAACCGACCAAAGAAACTGA
CGCCTCACTTATCCCTCCCCTCACCAGAGGTCCGGCGCCTGTCGATTCAGGAGAGCCTACCCTAGGCCCG
AACCCTGCGTCCTGCGACGGAGAAAAGCCTACCGCACACCTACCGGCAGGTGGCCCCACCCTGCATTATA
AGCCAACAGAACGGGTGACGTCACGACACGACGAGGGCGCGCGCTCCCAAAGGTACGGGTGCACTGCCCA
ACGGCACCGCCATAACTGCCGCCCCCGCAACAGACGACAAACCGAGTTCTCCAGTCAGTGACAAACTTCA
CGTCAGGGTCCCCAGATGGTGCCCCAGCCCATCTCACCCGAATAAGAGCTTTCCCGCATTAGCGAAGGCC
TCAAGACCTTGGGTTCTTGCCGCCCACCATGCCCCCCACCTTGTTTCAACGACCTCACAGCCCGCCTCAC
AAGCGTCTTCCATTCAAGACTCGGGAACAGCCGCCATTTTGCTGCGCTCCCCCCAACCCCCAGTTCAGGG
CAACCTTGCTCGCGGACCCAGACTACAGCCCTTGGCGGTCTCTCCACACGCTTTC
