>Addgene plasmid #29643 | pFUT | addgene partial sequence | sequence record 36133 | BGH-rev 5'-TAGAAGGCACAGTCGAGG-3'
TTTCCACACTGACTAAAAGGGTCTGAGGGATCTCTAGTTACCAGAGTCACACAACAGACGGGCACACACT
ACTTGAAGCACTCAAGGCAAGCTTTATTGAGGCTTAAGCAGTGGGTTCCCTAGTTAGCCAGAGAGCTCCC
AGGCTCAGATCTGGTCTAACCAGAGAGACCCAGTACAAGCAAAAAGCAGATCGATCCGACTTTCACTTTT
CTCTATCACTGATAGGGAGTGGTAAACTCGACTTTCACTTTTCTCTATCACTGATAGGGAGTGGTAAACT
CGACTTTCACTTTTCTCTATCACTGATAGGGAGTGGTAAACTCGACTTTCACTTTTCTCTATCACTGATA
GGGAGTGGTAAACTCGACTTTCACTTTTCTCTATCACTGATAGGGAGTGGTAAACTCGACTTTCACTTTT
CTCTATCACTGATAGGGAGTGGTAAACTCGACTTTCACTTTTCTCTATCACTGATAGGGAGTGGTAAACT
CGAGATCTTGTCTTCGTTGGGAGTGAATTAGCCCTTCCAGTCCCCCCTTTTCTTTTAAAAAGTGGCTAAG
ATCTACAGCTGCCTTGTAAGTCATTGGTCTTAAAGGTACTCGAGGTCGACGGTATCGATGCGGGGAGGCG
GCCCAAAGGGAGATCCGACTCGTCTGAGGGCGAAGGCGAAGACGCGGAAGAGGCCGCAGAGCCGGCAGCA
GGCCGCGGGAAGGAAGGTCCGCTGGATTGAGGGCCGAAGGGACGTAGCAGAAGGACGTCCCGCGCAGAAT
CCAGGTGGCAACACAGGCGAGCAGCCAAGGAAAGGACGATGATTTCCCCGACAACACCACGGAATTGTCA
GTGC
